Addgene plasmid #250355: pv6_MCPH1_BRCT W706RW815R
Purpose: Expresses mutant tandem BRCT domain from MCPH1 fused to eGFP. Serves as control.
Depositing lab: Tuncay Baubec. Depositing organization: Utrecht University. Publication: Engineered chromatin readers track damaged chromatin dynamics in live cells and animals. da Silva RC, Eleftheriou K, Recchia DC, Portegijs V, Ten Bulte D, Kupfer N, Vroegindeweij-de Wagenaar NP, Vergara X, Ouchene A, van den Heuvel S, Baubec T. Nat Commun. 2025 Nov 20;16(1):10127. doi: 10.1038/s41467-025-65706-y. PubMed 41266351.
Backbone
  Vector backbone: parbit_v6
  Vector type: Mammalian Expression
  Selectable markers: Puromycin
Growth in bacteria
  Bacterial resistance: Ampicillin, 100 μg/mL
  Growth temperature: 37°C
  Growth strain: DH5alpha
  Copy number: Unknown
Gene/Insert
  Gene/Insert name: MCPH1 tandem BRCT
  Species: M. musculus (mouse)
  Mutation: W706R and W815R
  Promoter: CAGGS
  Tag / fusion protein: biotintag, TEV cleavage (N terminal on insert); NLS, eGFP (C terminal on insert)
  Cloning method: Gibson Cloning
  Sequencing primers: 5′ TTGAGGCCCAGAAGATCGAGTG
Terms and licenses: Academic/Nonprofit Terms; Industry Terms: Not Available to Industry
How to cite: pv6_MCPH1_BRCT W706RW815R was a gift from Tuncay Baubec (Addgene plasmid # 250355 ; http://n2t.net/addgene:250355 ; RRID:Addgene_250355)
