[The description below was written by a language model from this plasmid's Addgene catalogue record and pLannotate feature annotations shown in this document.]
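Description:
pv6_MCPH1_BRCT W706RW815R is a 7.5 kb mammalian expression plasmid built on the parbit_v6 backbone. It is propagated in E. coli through a high-copy ColE1/pUC-type origin and selected with ampicillin via the β-lactamase gene. Remnants of pUC-style lac elements (lacZα fragment, lac promoter and operator, a partial multiple cloning site) flank the mammalian cassette.

The payload is the tandem BRCT domain of mouse MCPH1 carrying two tryptophan-to-arginine substitutions, W706R and W815R. According to the catalogue entry, it is fused at its N terminus to a biotinylation tag and a TEV protease cleavage site, and at its C terminus to a nuclear localisation signal and eGFP. The feature table annotates the Mcph1 fragment and EGFP, but not the smaller tags. Expression is driven by the CAGGS promoter, annotated here as the CMV enhancer, the chicken β-actin promoter and a chimeric β-actin/β-globin intron. Downstream of eGFP, an EMCV IRES links a puromycin N-acetyltransferase gene to the same transcript, so puromycin resistance is coupled to expression of the fusion, and an SV40 polyadenylation signal ends the unit.

The whole cassette is bracketed by two loxP511 sites annotated in opposite orientations. This arrangement is consistent with Cre-mediated cassette exchange into a matching genomic landing site, although the record does not state that use. The stated purpose is to serve as a control for the corresponding wild-type MCPH1 BRCT–eGFP fusion, one of a set of engineered chromatin readers used to follow damaged chromatin in living cells and animals. The record does not spell out what the mutations do, though as a control they are presumably meant to disrupt the domain's normal binding.
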