Features (pLannotate 1.2.2; 23 found; start..end, strand, type, name):
    137..236     +  misc_feature   bom (fragment): basis of mobility region from pBR322
    242..399     -  CDS            lacZα (fragment): LacZα fragment of β-galactosidase; lacZ fragment
    409..442     -  protein_bind   loxP511: Cre-mediated recombination occurs in the 8-bp core sequence (GTATACAT). loxP511 sites are compatible with each other, but incompatible with wild-type loxP sites. Cre recombinase
    447..826     +  enhancer       CMV enhancer: human cytomegalovirus immediate early enhancer
    828..1105    +  promoter       chicken β-actin promoter: No description available
   1106..2122    +  intron         chimeric intron: chimera between introns from chicken β-actin and rabbit β-globin
   2120..2176    +  CDS            HBB (fragment): HBB_LEPEU - Experimental evidence at protein level: Swiss-Prot protein existence level 1. Involved in oxygen transport from the lung to the various peripheral tissues. From Lepus europaeus (European hare).
   2256..2900    +  CDS            Mcph1 (fragment): MCPH1_MOUSE - Experimental evidence at protein level: Swiss-Prot protein existence level 1. Implicated in chromosome condensation and DNA damage induced cellular responses. May play a role in neurogenesis and regulation of the size of the cerebral cortex (By similarity). From Mus musculus (Mouse).
   2988..3704    +  CDS            EGFP: the original enhanced GFP (Yang et al., 1996) mammalian codon-optimized
   3827..4289    +  misc_feature   IRES: internal ribosome entry site (IRES) of the encephalomyocarditis virus (EMCV)
   4303..4902    +  CDS            PuroR: puromycin N-acetyltransferase; pac from Streptomyces alboniger; confers resistance to puromycin
   4951..5076    +  CDS            ble (fragment): BLE_KLEPN - Experimental evidence at protein level: Swiss-Prot protein existence level 1. Binding protein with a strong affinity to the bleomycin family of antibiotics. Binds to CL990; an antimitotic-antibiotic compound. From Klebsiella pneumoniae.
   5071..5192    +  polyA_signal   SV40 poly(A) signal: SV40 polyadenylation signal
   5226..5259    +  protein_bind   loxP511: Cre-mediated recombination occurs in the 8-bp core sequence (GTATACAT). loxP511 sites are compatible with each other, but incompatible with wild-type loxP sites. Cre recombinase
   5262..5280    +  misc_feature   MCS (fragment): pUC18/19 multiple cloning site
   5317..5333    -  protein_bind   lac operator: The lac repressor binds to the lac operator to inhibit transcription in E. coli. This inhibition can be relieved by adding lactose or isopropyl-β-D-thiogalactopyranoside (IPTG). lac repressor encoded by lacI
   5341..5371    -  promoter       lac promoter: promoter for the E. coli lac operon
   5386..5407    -  protein_bind   CAP binding site: CAP binding activates transcription in the presence of cAMP. E. coli catabolite activator protein
   5420..5512    -  CDS            lacI (fragment): lac repressor; lacI; The lac repressor binds to the lac operator to inhibit transcription in E. coli. This inhibition can be relieved by adding lactose or isopropyl-β-D-thiogalactopyranoside (IPTG).
   5695..6283    -  rep_origin     ori: high-copy-number ColE1/pMB1/pBR322/pUC origin of replication
   6454..7314    -  CDS            AmpR: β-lactamase; bla; confers resistance to ampicillin, carbenicillin, and related antibiotics
   7315..7419    -  promoter       AmpR promoter: bla
   7514..35      +  CDS            rop (fragment) (across the origin): Rop protein, which maintains plasmids at low copy number; rop
>Addgene plasmid #250355 | pv6_MCPH1_BRCT W706RW815R | addgene full sequence | sequence record 499650 | Addgene NGS Result
TCGCGCGTTTCGGTGATGACGGTGAAAACCTCTGACACATGCAGCTCCCGGAGACGGTCACAGCTTGTCT
GTAAGCGGATGCCGGGAGCAGACAAGCCCGTCAGGGCGCGTCAGCGGGTGTTGGCGGGTGTCGGGGCTGG
CTTAACTATGCGGCATCAGAGCAGATTGTACTGAGAGTGCACCATATGCGGTGTGAAATACCGCACAGAT
GCGTAAGGAGAAAATACCGCATCAGGCGCCATTCGCCATTCAGGCTGCGCAACTGTTGGGAAGGGCGATC
GGTGCGGGCCTCTTCGCTATTACGCCAGCTGGCGAAAGGGGGATGTGCTGCAAGGCGATTAAGTTGGGTA
ACGCCAGGGTTTTCCCAGTCACGACGTTGTAAAACGACGGCCAGTGAATTCTCGAGCCATAACTTCGTAT
AATGTATACTATACGAAGTTATATCGGACATTGATTATTGACTAGTTATTAATAGTAATCAATTACGGGG
TCATTAGTTCATAGCCCATATATGGAGTTCCGCGTTACATAACTTACGGTAAATGGCCCGCCTGGCTGAC
CGCCCAACGACCCCCGCCCATTGACGTCAATAATGACGTATGTTCCCATAGTAACGCCAATAGGGACTTT
CCATTGACGTCAATGGGTGGAGTATTTACGGTAAACTGCCCACTTGGCAGTACATCAAGTGTATCATATG
CCAAGTACGCCCCCTATTGACGTCAATGACGGTAAATGGCCCGCCTGGCATTATGCCCAGTACATGACCT
TATGGGACTTTCCTACTTGGCAGTACATCTACGTATTAGTCATCGCTATTACCATGGTCGAGGTGAGCCC
CACGTTCTGCTTCACTCTCCCCATCTCCCCCCCCTCCCCACCCCCAATTTTGTATTTATTTATTTTTTAA
TTATTTTGTGCAGCGATGGGGGCGGGGGGGGGGGGGGGGCGCGCGCCAGGGGGGGCGGGGCGGGGCGAGG
GGCGGGGCGGGGCGAGGCGGAGAGGTGCGGCGGCAGCCAATCAGAGCGGCGCGCTCCGAAAGTTTCCTTT
TATGGCGAGGCGGCGGCGGCGGCGGCCCTATAAAAAGCGAAGCGCGCGGCGGGCGGGAGTCGCTGCGCGC
TGCCTTCGCCCCGTGCCCCGCTCCGCCGCCGCCTCGCGCCGCCCGCCCCGGCTCTGACTGACCGCGTTAC
TCCCACAGGTGAGCGGGCGGGACGGCCCTTCTCCTCCGGGCTGTAATTAGCGCTTGGTTTAATGACGGCT
TGTTTCTTTTCTGTGGCTGCGTGAAAGCCTTGAGGGGCTCCGGGAGGGCCCTTTGTGCGGGGGGAGCGGC
TCGGGGGGTGCGTGCGTGTGTGTGTGCGTGGGGAGCGCCGCGTGCGGCTCCGCGCTGCCCGGCGGCTGTG
AGCGCTGCGGGCGCGGCGCGGGGCTTTGTGCGCTCCGCAGTGTGCGCGAGGGGAGCGCGGCCGGGGGCGG
TGCCCCGCGGTGCGGGGGGGGCTGCGAGGGGAACAAAGGCTGCGTGCGGGGTGTGTGCGTGGGGGGGTGA
GCAGGGGGTGTGGGCGCGTCGGTCGGGCTGCAACCCCCCCTGCACCCCCCTCCCCGAGTTGCTGAGCACG
GCCCGGCTTCGGGTGCGGGGCTCCGTACGGGGCGTGGCGCGGGGCTCGCCGTGCCGGGCGGGGGGTGGCG
GCAGGTGGGGGTGCCGGGCGGGGCGGGGCCGCCTCGGGCCGGGGAGGGCTCGGGGGAGGGGCGCGGCGGC
CCCCGGAGCGCCGGCGGCTGTCGAGGCGCGGCGAGCCGCAGCCATTGCCTTTTATGGTAATCGTGCGAGA
GGGCGCAGGGACTTCCTTTGTCCCAAATCTGTGCGGAGCCGAAATCTGGGAGGCGCCGCCGCACCCCCTC
TAGCGGGCGCGGGGCGAAGCGGTGCGGCGCCGGCAGGAAGGAAATGGGCGGGGAGGGCCTTCGTGCGTCG
CCGCGCCGCCGTCCCCTTCTCCCTCTCCAGCCTCGGGGCTGTCCGCGGGGGGACGGCTGCCTTCGGGGGG
GACGGGGCAGGGCGGGGTTCGGCTTCTGGCGTGTGACCGGCGGCTCTAGAGCCTCTGCTAACCATGTTCA
TGCCTTCTTCTTTTTCCTACAGCTCCTGGGCAACGTGCTGGTTATTGTGCTGTCTCATCATTTTGGCAAA
GAATTCTAGCATGGCTGGTGGCCTGAATGACATCTTTGAGGCCCAGAAGATCGAGTGGCATGAGAACCTG
TACTTCCAGGGAGTCGACGAAGAGTCTGGTTCTGTTTCTGGTGGTGATAGACCTCAGCAGAAACCAAAGA
AAAGTGAGAAAGAAGAAAAGCCAACGAGAACATTGGTCATGACAAGCATGCCATCTGAGAAGCAGACCCT
CATCATCCAGGTGGTGAGCACACTGAAAGGCTTTTCATTCGCACCCGAGGTCTGCGAGACCACCACCCAC
GTGCTGGTAGGGAAGTCTGCCCGTACCCTGAACGTGCTGATGGGAATTGCCCGCGGCTGCCGGATTCTTT
CTTACGAATGGGTACTGTTGTCTTTAGAGTTGGGCCACTGGATTTCTGAGGAGCCTTTTGAACTCTCTGA
AACCTTCCCTGCAGCTCCGATCTGCCGACTTGAACGCCATTTATCTACCCAGCAATACCAAGGAACCCTC
TTTGCTAATCAGCCGAAGATGTTCATAGCGCCAGCCAGCAGCCCTCCCAGAGCCAAACTGTGTGAACTGG
TACTCCTGTGTGGTGGCCAAGTCAGCCCAGCCCCTCAGCTGGCCAGCCTCATCATTGGTCCCTACAAGGG
CAAGAAGAAAGCAAGGATCCAGTACCTGTCAGAGAAACGGGTCTTAGATTCCATCACCCAACACAAGATC
TGTGACTTTAACAACTACCAACTGCTACAGATCGGTGGCGGAGGCTCTGGAGGTGGAGGCTCCGCACCCC
CCAAAAAGAAACGCAAGGTTGGATACCGGGATCCACCGGTCGCCACCGTGAGCAAGGGCGAGGAGCTGTT
CACCGGGGTGGTGCCCATCCTGGTCGAGCTGGACGGCGACGTAAACGGCCACAAGTTCAGCGTGTCCGGC
GAGGGCGAGGGCGATGCCACCTACGGCAAGCTGACCCTGAAGTTCATCTGCACCACCGGCAAGCTGCCCG
TGCCCTGGCCCACCCTCGTGACCACCCTGACCTACGGCGTGCAGTGCTTCAGCCGCTACCCCGACCACAT
GAAGCAGCACGACTTCTTCAAGTCCGCCATGCCCGAAGGCTACGTCCAGGAGCGCACCATCTTCTTCAAG
GACGACGGCAACTACAAGACCCGCGCCGAGGTGAAGTTCGAGGGCGACACCCTGGTGAACCGCATCGAGC
TGAAGGGCATCGACTTCAAGGAGGACGGCAACATCCTGGGGCACAAGCTGGAGTACAACTACAACAGCCA
CAACGTCTATATCATGGCCGACAAGCAGAAGAACGGCATCAAGGTGAACTTCAAGATCCGCCACAACATC
GAGGACGGCAGCGTGCAGCTCGCCGACCACTACCAGCAGAACACCCCCATCGGCGACGGCCCCGTGCTGC
TGCCCGACAACCACTACCTGAGCACCCAGTCCGCCCTGAGCAAAGACCCCAACGAGAAGCGCGATCACAT
GGTCCTGCTGGAGTTCGTGACCGCCGCCGGGATCACTCTCGGCATGGACGAGCTGTACAAGTAAAGCGAG
CTCGACAGATCTAGGAGCGGTTAACGAGGTAGCGGCCGCCGAAGCCGCTTGGAATAAGGCCGGTGTGCGT
TTGTCTATATGTTATTTTCCACCATATTGCCGTCTTTTGGCAATGTGAGGGCCCGGAAACCTGGCCCTGT
CTTCTTGACGAGCATTCCTAGGGGTCTTTCCCCTCTCGCCAAAGGAATGCAAGGTCTGTTGAATGTCGTG
AAGGAAGCAGTTCCTCTGGAAGCTTCTTGAAGACAAACAACGTCTGTAGCGACCCTTTGCAGGCAGCGGA
ACCCCCCACCTGGCGACAGGTGCCTCTGCGGCCAAAAGCCACGTGTATAAGATACACCTGCAAAGGCGGC
ACAACCCCAGTGCCACGTTGTGAGTTGGATAGTTGTGGAAAGAGTCAAATGGCTCTCCTCAAGCGTATTC
AACAAGGGGCTGAAGGATGCCCAGAAGGTACCCCATTGTATGGGATCTGATCTGGGGCCTCGGTGCACAT
GCTTTACATGTGTTTAGTCGAGGTTAAAAAAACGTCTAGGCCCCCCGAACCACGGGGACGTGGTTTTCCT
TTGAAAAACACGATGATAATATGGCCACAACCATGACCGAGTACAAGCCCACGGTGCGCCTCGCCACCCG
CGACGACGTCCCCAGGGCCGTACGCACCCTCGCCGCCGCGTTCGCCGACTACCCCGCCACGCGCCACACC
GTCGATCCGGACCGCCACATCGAGCGGGTCACCGAGCTGCAAGAACTCTTCCTCACGCGCGTCGGGCTCG
ACATCGGCAAGGTGTGGGTCGCGGACGACGGCGCCGCGGTGGCGGTCTGGACCACGCCGGAGAGCGTCGA
AGCGGGGGCGGTGTTCGCCGAGATCGGCCCGCGCATGGCCGAGTTGAGCGGTTCCCGGCTGGCCGCGCAG
CAACAGATGGAAGGCCTCCTGGCGCCGCACCGGCCCAAGGAGCCCGCGTGGTTCCTGGCCACCGTCGGCG
TCTCGCCCGACCACCAGGGCAAGGGTCTGGGCAGCGCCGTCGTGCTCCCCGGAGTGGAGGCGGCCGAGCG
CGCCGGGGTGCCCGCCTTCCTGGAGACCTCCGCGCCCCGCAACCTCCCCTTCTACGAGCGGCTCGGCTTC
ACCGTCACCGCCGACGTCGAGGTGCCCGAAGGACCGCGCACCTGGTGCATGACCCGCAAGCCCGGTGCCT
GACGCCCGCCCCACGACCCGCAGCGCCCGACCGAAAGGAGCGCAGTGCTACGAGATTTCGATTCCACCGC
CGCCTTCTATGAAAGGTTGGGCTTCGGAATCGTTTTCCGGGACGCCGGCTGGATGATCCTCCAGCGCGGG
GATCTCATGCTGGAGTTCTTCGCCCACCCCAACTTGTTTATTGCAGCTTATAATGGTTACAAATAAAGCA
ATAGCATCACAAATTTCACAAATAAAGCATTTTTTTCACTGCATTCTAGTTGTGGTTTGTCCAAACTCAT
CAATGTATCTTATCATGTCTGTATACCGTGGATCCGGCCGGCCCCATAACTTCGTATAGTATACATTATA
CGAAGTTATCCCCTGCAGGCATGCAAGCTTGGCGTAATCATGGTCATAGCTGTTTCCTGTGTGAAATTGT
TATCCGCTCACAATTCCACACAACATACGAGCCGGAAGCATAAAGTGTAAAGCCTGGGGTGCCTAATGAG
TGAGCTAACTCACATTAATTGCGTTGCGCTCACTGCCCGCTTTCCAGTCGGGAAACCTGTCGTGCCAGCT
GCATTAATGAATCGGCCAACGCGCGGGGAGAGGCGGTTTGCGTATTGGGCGCTCTTCCGCTTCCTCGCTC
ACTGACTCGCTGCGCTCGGTCGTTCGGCTGCGGCGAGCGGTATCAGCTCACTCAAAGGCGGTAATACGGT
TATCCACAGAATCAGGGGATAACGCAGGAAAGAACATGTGAGCAAAAGGCCAGCAAAAGGCCAGGAACCG
TAAAAAGGCCGCGTTGCTGGCGTTTTTCCATAGGCTCCGCCCCCCTGACGAGCATCACAAAAATCGACGC
TCAAGTCAGAGGTGGCGAAACCCGACAGGACTATAAAGATACCAGGCGTTTCCCCCTGGAAGCTCCCTCG
TGCGCTCTCCTGTTCCGACCCTGCCGCTTACCGGATACCTGTCCGCCTTTCTCCCTTCGGGAAGCGTGGC
GCTTTCTCATAGCTCACGCTGTAGGTATCTCAGTTCGGTGTAGGTCGTTCGCTCCAAGCTGGGCTGTGTG
CACGAACCCCCCGTTCAGCCCGACCGCTGCGCCTTATCCGGTAACTATCGTCTTGAGTCCAACCCGGTAA
GACACGACTTATCGCCACTGGCAGCAGCCACTGGTAACAGGATTAGCAGAGCGAGGTATGTAGGCGGTGC
TACAGAGTTCTTGAAGTGGTGGCCTAACTACGGCTACACTAGAAGAACAGTATTTGGTATCTGCGCTCTG
CTGAAGCCAGTTACCTTCGGAAAAAGAGTTGGTAGCTCTTGATCCGGCAAACAAACCACCGCTGGTAGCG
GTGGTTTTTTTGTTTGCAAGCAGCAGATTACGCGCAGAAAAAAAGGATCTCAAGAAGATCCTTTGATCTT
TTCTACGGGGTCTGACGCTCAGTGGAACGAAAACTCACGTTAAGGGATTTTGGTCATGAGATTATCAAAA
AGGATCTTCACCTAGATCCTTTTAAATTAAAAATGAAGTTTTAAATCAATCTAAAGTATATATGAGTAAA
CTTGGTCTGACAGTTACCAATGCTTAATCAGTGAGGCACCTATCTCAGCGATCTGTCTATTTCGTTCATC
CATAGTTGCCTGACTCCCCGTCGTGTAGATAACTACGATACGGGAGGGCTTACCATCTGGCCCCAGTGCT
GCAATGATACCGCGAGACCCACGCTCACCGGCTCCAGATTTATCAGCAATAAACCAGCCAGCCGGAAGGG
CCGAGCGCAGAAGTGGTCCTGCAACTTTATCCGCCTCCATCCAGTCTATTAATTGTTGCCGGGAAGCTAG
AGTAAGTAGTTCGCCAGTTAATAGTTTGCGCAACGTTGTTGCCATTGCTACAGGCATCGTGGTGTCACGC
TCGTCGTTTGGTATGGCTTCATTCAGCTCCGGTTCCCAACGATCAAGGCGAGTTACATGATCCCCCATGT
TGTGCAAAAAAGCGGTTAGCTCCTTCGGTCCTCCGATCGTTGTCAGAAGTAAGTTGGCCGCAGTGTTATC
ACTCATGGTTATGGCAGCACTGCATAATTCTCTTACTGTCATGCCATCCGTAAGATGCTTTTCTGTGACT
GGTGAGTACTCAACCAAGTCATTCTGAGAATAGTGTATGCGGCGACCGAGTTGCTCTTGCCCGGCGTCAA
TACGGGATAATACCGCGCCACATAGCAGAACTTTAAAAGTGCTCATCATTGGAAAACGTTCTTCGGGGCG
AAAACTCTCAAGGATCTTACCGCTGTTGAGATCCAGTTCGATGTAACCCACTCGTGCACCCAACTGATCT
TCAGCATCTTTTACTTTCACCAGCGTTTCTGGGTGAGCAAAAACAGGAAGGCAAAATGCCGCAAAAAAGG
GAATAAGGGCGACACGGAAATGTTGAATACTCATACTCTTCCTTTTTCAATATTATTGAAGCATTTATCA
GGGTTATTGTCTCATGAGCGGATACATATTTGAATGTATTTAGAAAAATAAACAAATAGGGGTTCCGCGC
ACATTTCCCCGAAAAGTGCCACCTGACGTCTAAGAAACCATTATTATCATGACATTAACCTATAAAAATA
GGCGTATCACGAGGCCCTTTCGTC
